>Addgene plasmid #18056 | Keratin 8 S73A | addgene partial sequence | sequence record 23892 | pMRB101-F 5'-aagatgcaggcagctgagtt-3'
AGTTNANATAGAGTACTCCCGTTGCGGTGCTGTTAACGGTGGAGGGCAGTGTAGTCTGAGCAGTACTCGT
TGCTGCCGCGCGCGCCACCAGACATAATAGCTGACAGACTAACAGACTGTTCCTTTCCATGGGTCTTTTC
TGCAGTCACCGTCCTTGACACGAAGCTAATTCGGGGGTTCGGCCCGCCTGCCTCCACTCCTGCCTCCACC
ATGTCCATCAGGGTGACCCAGAAGTCCTACAAGGTGTCCACCTCTGGCCCCCGGGCCTTCAGCAGCCGCT
CCTACACGAGTGGGCCCGGTTCCCGCATCAGCTCCTCGAGCTTCTCCCGAGTGGGCAGCAGCAACTTTCG
CGGTGGCCTGGGCGGCGGCTATGGTGGGGCCAGCGGCATGGGAGGCATCACCGCAGTTACGGTCAACCAG
AGCCTGCTGGCCCCCCTTGTCCTGGAGGTGGACCCCAACATCCAGGCCGTGCGCACCCAGGAGAAGGAGC
AGATCAAGACCCTCAACAACAAGTTTGCCTCCTTCATAGACAAGGTACGGTTCCTGGAGCAGCAGAACAA
GATGCTGGAGACCAAGTGGAGCCTCCTGCAGCAGCAGAAGACGGCTCGAAGCAACATGGACAACATGTTC
GAGAGCTACATCAACAACCTTAGGCGGCAGCTGGAGACTCTGGGCCAGGAGAAGCTGAAGCTGGAGGCGG
AGCTTGGCAACATGCAAGGGGCTGGTGGAGGACTTCAAGAACAAGTATGAGGATGAGATCCNTAATCNTN
ANAANNATGGAGAACGAA
