[The description below was written by a language model from this plasmid's Addgene catalogue record.]
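Description:
Keratin 8 S73A is a mammalian expression plasmid built on the pMRB101 backbone and carrying the human keratin 8 coding sequence (KRT8, also called K8 or CK8) with a serine-to-alanine substitution at residue 73. The insert was placed in the vector by restriction enzyme cloning. In bacteria the plasmid is maintained at high copy number and selected with ampicillin. The record does not state the promoter driving expression in mammalian cells, any mammalian selection marker, the origin of replication, or whether the keratin carries an epitope tag or fusion partner. No feature table is provided, so these elements cannot be described beyond what the backbone name implies.

Keratin 8 is a type II intermediate filament protein of simple epithelia. Replacing serine 73 with alanine removes the hydroxyl group needed for phosphorylation, producing a non-phosphorylatable version of the protein at that position. The associated publication concerns phosphorylation of keratin 8 by p38 kinase and its role in regulating keratin filament reorganization in cells. This indicates that the construct serves as a phospho-deficient mutant for comparison with wild-type keratin 8 in transfected cells. Typical uses consistent with the record include testing whether modification at this site is required for changes in filament organization, and examining kinase–substrate relationships involving this residue. Because keratin filaments are obligate heteropolymers of type I and type II keratins, filament formation from this construct generally depends on a type I partner, either endogenous or co-expressed. The record itself does not specify such an arrangement.
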