Addgene plasmid #18056: Keratin 8 S73A
Depositing lab: M Bishr Omary. Depositing organization: Stanford University. Publication: Keratin 8 phosphorylation by p38 kinase regulates cellular keratin filament reorganization: modulation by a keratin 1-like disease causing mutation. Ku NO, Azhar S, Omary MB. J Biol Chem. 2002 Mar 29. 277(13):10775-82. 10.1074/jbc.M107623200 PubMed 11788583.
Backbone
  Vector backbone: pMRB101
  Vector type: Mammalian Expression
Growth in bacteria
  Bacterial resistance: Ampicillin, 100 μg/mL
  Growth temperature: 37°C
  Growth strain: DH5alpha
  Copy number: High Copy
Gene/Insert
  Gene/Insert name: Keratin 8 (alt names: KRT8; K8)
  Species: H. sapiens (human)
  Mutation: S73A
  Entrez Gene: KRT8 (a.k.a. CARD2, CK-8, CK8, CYK8, K2C8, K8, KO)
  Cloning method: Restriction Enzyme
  Sequencing primers: 5′ pMRB101-F
Terms and licenses: Academic/Nonprofit Terms; Industry Terms: Not Available to Industry
How to cite: Keratin 8 S73A was a gift from M Bishr Omary (Addgene plasmid # 18056 ; http://n2t.net/addgene:18056 ; RRID:Addgene_18056)
